>Addgene plasmid #12184 | pMSCV MEKK2 PB1 | addgene partial sequence | sequence record 18748 | 12184 with MSCV
TCTAGGGCGCCGGAATTAGATCTCTCGAGCCACCATGGATTACAAGGATGACGACGATAAGCCTTCATCA
CCAAAAAAACAGAATGATGTTCGAGTCAAATTTGAACATAGAGGAGAAAAAAGGATCCTGCAGGTTACTA
GACCAGTTAAACTAGAAGACCTGAGATCTAAGTCTAAGATCGCCTTTGGGCAGTCTATGGATCTACACTA
TACCAACAATGAGTTGGTAATTCCGTTAACTACCCAAGATGACTTGGACAAAGCTGTGGAACTGCTGGAT
CGCAGTATTCACATGAAGAGTCTCAAGATATTACTTGTAGTAAATGGGAGTACACAGGCTTAGAATTCTA
CCGGGTAGGGGAGGCGCTTTTCCCAAGGCAGTCTGGAGCATGCGCTTTAGCAGCCCCGCTGGGCACTTGG
CGCTACACAAGTGGCCTCTGGCCTCGCACACATTCCACATCCACCGGTAGGCGCCAACCGGCTCCGTTCT
TTGGTGGCCCCTTCGCGCCACCTTCTACTCCTCCCCTAGTCAGGAAGTTCCCCCCCGCCCCGCAGCTCGC
GTCGTGCAGGACGTGACAAATGGAAGTAGCACGTCTCACTAGTCTCGTGCAGATGGACAGCACCGCTGAG
CAATGGAAGCGGGTAGGCCTTTGGGGCAGCGGCCAATAGCAGCTTTGCTCCTTCGCTTTCTG
