[The description below was written by a language model from this plasmid's Addgene catalogue record.]
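Description:
pMSCV MEKK2 PB1 is a retroviral mammalian expression plasmid built on the pMSCVpuro backbone (about 6.3 kb without insert), a murine stem cell virus–based vector. It is maintained in E. coli as a high-copy plasmid under ampicillin selection, and transduced or transfected mammalian cells can be selected with puromycin. No feature table accompanies the record. In vectors of this family the insert is generally transcribed from the 5′ viral long terminal repeat, and the LTRs together with a packaging signal allow the transcript to be packaged into retroviral particles in a suitable packaging cell line. The record itself does not list the promoter or these viral elements.

The payload is a roughly 300 bp fragment of mouse MEKK2 (Map3k2) covering only the PB1 domain, amino acids 35–126, rather than the full-length kinase. It was cloned between XhoI and EcoRI sites, both of which are retained, and is expressed with an N-terminal Flag tag recorded as being on the backbone. The tag permits detection and immunoprecipitation of the isolated domain.

PB1 domains are protein–protein interaction modules. The associated publication concerns the binding of the MEKK2 and MEKK3 PB1 domains to the PB1 domain of MEK5 in activation of the ERK5 pathway. The construct therefore suits stable or transient expression of the free MEKK2 PB1 domain in mammalian cells, for example to examine its association with MEK5. It could also be used to test whether the isolated domain interferes with MEKK2–MEK5–ERK5 signalling, although the record does not spell out specific experimental applications.
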