Addgene plasmid #12184: pMSCV MEKK2 PB1
Depositing lab: Gary Johnson. Depositing organization: National Jewish Health. Publication: PB1 domains of MEKK2 and MEKK3 interact with the MEK5 PB1 domain for activation of the ERK5 pathway. Nakamura K, Johnson GL. J Biol Chem. 2003 Sep 26. 278(39):36989-92. 10.1074/jbc.C300313200 PubMed 12912994.
Backbone
  Vector backbone: pMSCVpuro
  Backbone manufacturer: Clontech
  Backbone size w/o insert (bp): 6300
  Vector type: Mammalian Expression, Retroviral
  Selectable markers: Puromycin
Growth in bacteria
  Bacterial resistance: Ampicillin, 100 μg/mL
  Growth temperature: 37°C
  Growth strain: DH5alpha
  Copy number: High Copy
Gene/Insert
  Gene/Insert name: MEKK2
  Species: M. musculus (mouse)
  Insert size (bp): 300
  Mutation: PB1 domain: aa 35-126
  GenBank ID: NM_011946
  Entrez Gene: Map3k2 (a.k.a. 9630061B06Rik, AI585793, Mekk2, Mekk2b)
  Tag / fusion protein: Flag (N terminal on backbone)
  Cloning method: Restriction Enzyme; 5′ cloning site XhoI (not destroyed); 3′ cloning site EcoRI (not destroyed)
  Sequencing primers: 5′ pMSCV 5'; 3′ pMSCV 3'
Terms and licenses: Academic/Nonprofit Terms; Industry Terms: Not Available to Industry
How to cite: pMSCV MEKK2 PB1 was a gift from Gary Johnson (Addgene plasmid # 12184 ; http://n2t.net/addgene:12184 ; RRID:Addgene_12184)
